>Addgene plasmid #201315 | pSW027 | addgene full sequence | sequence record 417345 | Addgene NGS Result
GTGGGGCCCACTGCATCCACCCCAGTACATTAAAAACGTCCGCAATGTGTTATTAAGTTGTCTAAGCGTC
AATTTGTTTACACCACAATATATCCTGCCACCAGCCAGCCAACAGCTCCCCGACCGGCAGCTCGGCACAA
AATCACCACTCGATACAGGCAGCCCATCAGTCAGATCAGGATCTCCTTTGCGACGCTCACCGGGCTGGTT
GCCCTCGCCGCTGGGCTGGCGGCCGTCTATGGCCCTGCAAACGCGCCAGAAACGCCGTCGAAGCCGTGTG
CGAGACACCGCGGCCGCCGGCGTTGTGGATACCTCGCGGAAAACTTGGCCCTCACTGACAGATGAGGGGC
GGACGTTGACACTTGAGGGGCCGACTCACCCGGCGCGGCGTTGACAGATGAGGGGCAGGCTCGATTTCGG
CCGGCGACGTGGAGCTGGCCAGCCTCGCAAATCGGCGAAAACGCCTGATTTTACGCGAGTTTCCCACAGA
TGATGTGGACAAGCCTGGGGATAAGTGCCCTGCGGTATTGACACTTGAGGGGCGCGACTACTGACAGATG
AGGGGCGCGATCCTTGACACTTGAGGGGCAGAGTGCTGACAGATGAGGGGCGCACCTATTGACATTTGAG
GGGCTGTCCACAGGCAGAAAATCCAGCATTTGCAAGGGTTTCCGCCCGTTTTTCGGCCACCGCTAACCTG
TCTTTTAACCTGCTTTTAAACCAATATTTATAAACCTTGTTTTTAACCAGGGCTGCGCCCTGTGCGCGTG
ACCGCGCACGCCGAAGGGGGGTGCCCCCCCTTCTCGAACCCTCCCGGCCCGCTAACGCGGGCCTCCCATC
CCCCCAGGGGCTGCGCCCCTCGGCCGCGAACGGCCTCACCCCAAAAATGGCAGCGCTGGCCAATTCGTGC
GCGGAACCCCTATTTGTTTATTTTTCTAAATACATTCAAATATGTATCCGCTCATGAGACAATAACCTTG
ATAAATGCTTCAATAATATTGAAAAAGGAAGAGTATGAGTATTCAACATTTCCGTGTCGCCCTTATTCCC
TTTTTTGCGGCATTTTGCCTTCCTGTTTTTGCTCACCCAGAAACGCTGGTGAAAGTAAAAGATGCTGAAG
ATCAGTTGGGTGCACGAGTGGGTTACATCGAACTGGATCTCAACAGCGGTAAGATCCTTGAGAGTTTTCG
CCCCGAAGAACGTTTTCCAATGATGAGCACTTTTAAAGTTCTGCTATGTGGCGCGGTATTATCCCGTATT
GACGCCGGGCAAGAGCAACTCGGTCGCCGCATACACTATTCTCAGAATGACTTGGTTGAGTACTCACCAG
TCACAGAAAAGCATCTTACGGATGGCATGACAGTAAGAGAATTATGCAGTGCTGCCATAACCATGAGTGA
TAACACTGCGGCCAACTTACTTCTGACAACGATCGGAGGACCGAAGGAGCTAACCGCTTTTTTGCACAAC
ATGGGGGATCATGTAACTCGCCTTGATCGTTGGGAACCGGAGCTGAATGAAGCCATACCAAACGACGAGC
GTGACACCACGATGCCTGTAGCAATGGCAACAACGTTGCGCAAACTATTAACTGGCGAACTACTTACTCT
AGCTTCCCGGCAACAATTAATAGACTGGATGGAGGCGGATAAAGTTGCAGGACCACTTCTGCGCTCGGCC
CTTCCGGCTGGCTGGTTTATTGCTGATAAATCTGGAGCCGGTGAGCGTGGTTCTCGCGGTATCATTGCAG
CACTGGGGCCAGATGGTAAGCCCTCCCGTATCGTAGTTATCTACACGACGGGGAGTCAGGCAACTATGGA
TGAACGAAATAGACAGATCGCTGAGATAGGTGCCTCACTGATTAAGCATTGGTAACTGTCAGACCAAGTT
TACTCATATATACTTTAGATTGATTTAAAACTTCATTTTTAATTTAAAAGGATCTAGGTGAAGATCCTTT
TTGATAATCTCATGACCAAAATCCCTTAACGTGAGTTTTCGTTCCACTGAGCGTCAGACCCCGTAGAAAA
GATCAAAGGATCTTCTTGAGATCCTTTTTTTCTGCGCGTAATCTGCTGCTTGCAAACAAAAAAACCACCG
CTACCAGCGGTGGTTTGTTTGCCGGATCAAGAGCTACCAACTCTTTTTCCGAAGGTAACTGGCTTCAGCA
GAGCGCAGATACCAAATACTGTTCTTCTAGTGTAGCCGTAGTTAGGCCACCACTTCAAGAACTCTGTAGC
ACCGCCTACATACCTCGCTCTGCTAATCCTGTTACCAGTGGCTGCTGCCAGTGGCGATAAGTCGTGTCTT
ACCGGGTTGGACTCAAGACGATAGTTACCGGATAAGGCGCAGCGGTCGGGCTGAACGGGGGGTTCGTGCA
CACAGCCCAGCTTGGAGCGAACGACCTACACCGAACTGAGATACCTACAGCGTGAGCTATGAGAAAGCGC
CACGCTTCCCGAAGGGAGAAAGGCGGACAGGTATCCGGTAAGCGGCAGGGTCGGAACAGGAGAGCGCACG
AGGGAGCTTCCAGGGGGAAACGCCTGGTATCTTTATAGTCCTGTCGGGTTTCGCCACCTCTGACTTGAGC
GTCGATTTTTGTGATGCTCGTCAGGGGGGCGGAGCCTATGGAAAAACGCCAGCAACGCGGCCTTTTTACG
GTTCCTGGCAGATCCTAGATGTGGCGCAACGATGCCGGCGACAAGCAGGAGCGCACCGACTTCTTCCGCA
TCAAGTGTTTTGGCTCTCAGGCCGAGGCCCACGGCAAGTATTTGGGCAAGGGGTCGCTGGTATTCGTGCA
GGGCAAGATTCGGAATACCAAGTACGAGAAGGACGGCCAGACGGTCTACGGGACCGACTTCATTGCCGAT
AAGGTGGATTATCTGGACACCAAGGCACCAGGCGGGTCAAATCAGGAATAAGGGCACATTGCCCCGGCGT
GAGTCGGGGCAATCCCGCAAGGAGGGTGAATGAATCGGACGTTTGACCGGAAGGCATACAGGCAAGAACT
GATCGACGCGGGGTTTTCCGCCGAGGATGCCGAAACCATCGCAAGCCGCACCGTCATGCGTGCGCCCCGC
GAAACCTTCCAGTCCGTCGGCTCGATGGTCCAGCAAGCTACGGCCAAGATCGAGCGCGACAGCGTGCAAC
TGGCTCCCCCTGCCCTGCCCGCGCCATCGGCCGCCGTGGAGCGTTCGCGTCGTCTTGAACAGGAGGCGGC
AGGTTTGGCGAAGTCGATGACCATCGACACGCGAGGAACTATGACGACCAAGAAGCGAAAAACCGCCGGC
GAGGACCTGGCAAAACAGGTCAGCGAGGCCAAGCAGGCCGCGTTGCTGAAACACACGAAGCAGCAGATCA
AGGAAATGCAGCTTTCCTTGTTCGATATTGCGCCGTGGCCGGACACGATGCGAGCGATGCCAAACGACAC
GGCCCGCTCTGCCCTGTTCACCACGCGCAACAAGAAAATCCCGCGCGAGGCGCTGCAAAACAAGGTCATT
TTCCACGTCAACAAGGACGTGAAGATCACCTACACCGGCGTCGAGCTGCGGGCCGACGATGACGAACTGG
TGTGGCAGCAGGTGTTGGAGTACGCGAAGCGCACCCCTATCGGCGAGCCGATCACCTTCACGTTCTACGA
GCTTTGCCAGGACCTGGGCTGGTCGATCAATGGCCGGTATTACACGAAGGCCGAGGAATGCCTGTCGCGC
CTACAGGCGACGGCGATGGGCTTCACGTCCGACCGCGTTGGGCACCTGGAATCGGTGTCGCTGCTGCACC
GCTTCCGCGTCCTGGACCGTGGCAAGAAAACGTCCCGTTGCCAGGTCCTGATCGACGAGGAAATCGTCGT
GCTGTTTGCTGGCGACCACTACACGAAATTCATATGGGAGAAGTACCGCAAGCTGTCGCCGACGGCCCGA
CGGATGTTCGACTATTTCAGCTCGCACCGGGAGCCGTACCCGCTCAAGCTGGAAACCTTCCGCCTCATGT
GCGGATCGGATTCCACCCGCGTGAAGAAGTGGCGCGAGCAGGTCGGCGAAGCCTGCGAAGAGTTGCGAGG
CAGCGGCCTGGTGGAACACGCCTGGGTCAATGATGACCTGGTGCATTGCAAACGCTAGGGCCTTGTGGGG
TCAGTTCCGGCTGGGGGTTCAGCAGCCAGCGCCTGATCTGGGGAACCCTGTGGTTGGCATGCACATACAA
ATGGACGAACGGATAAACCTTTTCACGCCCTTTTAAATATCCGATTATTCTAATAAACGCTCTTTTCTCT
TAGGTTTACCCGCCAATATATCCTGTCAAACACTGATAGTTTAAACCACTTCGTGCAGAAGACAATTGCA
GCGTCGATCTAGTAACATAGATGACACCGCGCGCGATAATTTATCCTAGTTTGCGCGCTATATTTTGTTT
TCTATCGCGTATTAAATGTATAATTGCGGGACTCTAATCATAAAAACCCATCTCATAAATAACGTCATGC
ATTACATGTTAATTATTACATGCTTAACGTAATTCAACAGAAATTATATGATAATCATCGCAAGACCGGC
AACAGGATTCAATCTTAAGAAACTTTATTGCCAAATGTTTGAACGATCTGCTTGACAAGCTTACAATTTG
GACTTTCCGCCCTTCTTGGCCTTTATGAGGATCTCTCTGATTTTTCTTGCGTCGAGTTTTCCGGTAAGAC
CTTTCGGTACTTCGTCCACAAACACAACTCCTCCGCGCAACTTTTTCGCGGTTGTTACTTGACTGGCGAC
GTAATCCACGATCTCTTTTTCCGTCATCGTCTTTCCGTGCTCCAAAACAACAACGGCGGCGGGAAGTTCA
CCGGCGTCATCGTCGGGCAGACCTGCCACGCCCGCGTCGAAGATGTTGGGGTGTTGTAACAATATCGATT
CCAATTCAGCGGGGGCCACCTGATATCCTTTGTATTTAATTAAAGACTTCAAGCGGTCAACTATGAAGAA
GTGTTCGTCCTCGTCCCAGTAAGCTATGTCTCCAGAATGTAGCCATCCATCCTTGTCAATCAAGGCGTTG
GTCGCTTCCGGATTGTTTACATAACCGGACATAATCATAGGTCCTCTGACACATAATTCGCCTCTCTGAT
TAACGCCCAGCGTTTTCCCGGTATCCAGATCCACAACCTTCGCTTCAAAAAATGGAACAACTTTACCGAC
CGCGCCCGGTTTATCATCCCCCTCGGGTGTAATCAGAATAGCTGATGTAGTCTCAGTGAGCCCATATCCT
TGTCGTATCCCTGGAAGATGGAAGCGTTTTGCAACCGCTTCCCCGACTTCTTTCGAAAGAGGTGCGCCCC
CAGAAGCAATTTCGTGTAAATTAGATAAATCGTATTTGTCAATCAGAGTGCTTTTGGCGAAGAATGAAAA
TAGGGTTGGTACTAGCAACGCACTTTGAATTTTGTAATCCTGAAGGGATCGTAAAAACAGCTCTTCTTCA
AATCTATACATTAAGACGACTCGAAATCCACATATCAAATATCCGAGTGTAGTAAACATTCCAAAACCGT
GATGGAATGGAACAACACTTAAAATCGCAGTATCCGGAATGATTTGATTGCCAAAAATAGGATCTCTGGC
ATGCGAGAATCTGACGCAGGCAGTTCTATGCGGAAGGGCCACACCCTTAGGTAACCCAGTAGATCCAGAG
GAATTCATTATCAGTGCAATTGTTTTGTCACGATCAAAGGACTCTGGTACAAAATCGTATTCATTAAAAC
CGGGAGGTAGATGAGATGTGACGAACGTGTACATCGACTGAAATCCCTGGTAATCCGTTTTAGAATCCAT
GATAATAATTTTCTGGATTATTGGTAATTTTTTTTGCACGTTCAAAATTTTTTGCAACCCCTTTTTGGAA
ACAAACACTACGGTAGGCTGCGAAATGTTCATACTGTTGAGCAATTCACGTTCATTATAAATGTCGTTCG
CGGGCGCAACTGCAACTCCGATAAATAACGCGCCCAACACCGGCATAAAGAATTGAAGAGAGTTTTCACT
GCATACGACGATTCTGTGATTTGTATTCAGCCCATATCGTTTCATAGCTTCTGCCAACCGAACGGACATT
TCGAAGTATTCCGCGTACGTGATGTTCACCTCGATATGTGCATCTGTAAAAGCAATTGTTCCAGGAACCA
GGGCGTATCTCTTCATAGCCTTATGCAGTTGCTCTCCAGCGGTTCCATCCTCTAGAGGATAGAATGGCGC
CGGGCCTTTCTTTATGTTTTTGGCGTCCTCCATTCCTGCAGAAGTAACACCAAACAACAGGGTGAGCATC
GACAAAAGAAACAGTACCAAGCAAATAAATAGCGTATGAAGGCAGGGCTAAAAAAATCCACATATAGCTG
CTGCATATGCCATCATCCAAGTATATCAAGATCAAAATAATTATAAAACATACTTGTTTATTATAATAGA
TAGGTACTCAAGGTTAGAGCATATGAATAGATGCTGCATATGCCATCATGTATATGCATCAGTAAAACCC
ACATCAACATGTATACCTATCCTAGATCGATATTTCCATCCATCTTAAACTCGTAACTATGAAGATGTAT
GACACACACATACAGTTCCAAAATTAATAAATACACCAGGTAGTTTGAAACAGTATTCTACTCCGATCTA
GAACGAATGAACGACCGCCCAACCACACCACATCATCACAACCAAGCGAACAAAAAGCATCTCTGTATAT
GCATCAGTAAAACCCGCATCAACATGTATACCTATCCTAGATCGATATTTCCATCCATCATCTTCAATTC
GTAACTATGAATATGTATGGCACACACATACAGATCCAAAATTAATAAATCCACCAGGTAGTTTGAAACA
GAATTCTACTCCGATCTAGAACGACCGCCCAACCAGACCACATCATCACAACCAAGACAAAAAAAAGCAT
GAAAAGATGACCCGACAAACAAGTGCACGGCATATATTGAAATAAAGGAAAAGGGCAAACCAAACCCTAT
GCAACGAAACAAAAAAAATCATGAAATCGATCCCGTCTGCGGAACGGCTAGAGCCATCCCAGGATTCCCC
AAAGAGAAACACTGGCAAGTTAGCAATCAGAACGTGTCTGACGTACAGGTCGCATCCGTGTACGAACGCT
AGCAGCACGGATCTAACACAAACACGGATCTAACACAAACATGAACAGAAGTAGAACTACCGGGCCCTAA
CCATGGACCGGAACGCCGATCTAGAGAAGGTAGAGAGGGGGGGGGGGGGAGGACGAGCGGCGTACCTTGA
AGCGGAGGTGCCGACGGGTGGATTTGGGGGAGATCTGGTTGTGTGTGTGTGCGCTCCGAACAACACGAGG
TTGGGGAAAGAGGGTGTGGAGGGGGTGTCTATTTATTACGGCGGGCGAGGAAGGGAAAGCGAAGGAGCGG
TGGGAAAGGAATCCCCCGTAGCTGCCGTGCCGTGAGAGGAGGAGGAGGCCGCCTGCCGTGCCGGCTCACG
TCTGCCGCTCCGCCACGCAATTTCTGGATGCCGACAGCGGAGCAAGTCCAACGGTGGAGCGGAACTCTCG
AGAGGGGTCCAGAGGCAGCGACAGAGATGCCGTGCCGTCTGCTTCGCTTGGCCCGACGCGACGCTGCTGG
TTCGCTGGTTGGTGTCCGTTAGACTCGTCGACGGCGTTTAACAGGCTGGCATTATCTACTCGAAACAAGA
AAAATGTTTCCTTAGTTTTTTTAATTTCTTAAAGGGTATTTGTTTAATTTTTAGTCACTTTATTTTATTC
TATTTTATATCTAAATTATTAAATAAAAAAACTAAAATAGAGTTTTAGTTTTCTTAATTTAGAGGCTAAA
ATAGAATAAAATAGATGTACTAAAAAAATTAGTCTATAAAAACCATTAACCCTAAACCCTAAATGGATGT
ACTAATAAAATGGATGAAGTATTATATAGGTGAAGCTATTTGCAAAAAAAAAGGAGAACACATGCACACT
AAAAAGATAAAACTGTAGAGTCCTGTTGTCAAAATACTCAATTGTCCTTTAGACCATGTCTAACTGTTCA
TTTATATGATTCTCTAAAACACTGATATTATTGTAGTACTATAGATTATATTATTCGTAGAGTAAAGTTT
AAATATATGTATAAAGATAGATAAACTGCACTTCAAACAAGTGTGACAAAAAAAATATGTGGTAATTTTT
TATAACTTAGACATGCAATGCTCATTATCTCTAGAGAGGGGCACGACCGGGTCACGCTGCACCTCCGGAT
CCGAATTCGGCATTGTCTTCACAGA
Features (pLannotate 1.2.2; 11 found; start..end, strand, type, name):
     76..100     -  misc_feature   LB T-DNA repeat: left border repeat from nopaline C58 T-DNA
    192..823     +  rep_origin     oriV: incP origin of replication
    910..1014    +  promoter       AmpR promoter: bla
   1015..1875    +  CDS            AmpR: β-lactamase; bla; confers resistance to ampicillin, carbenicillin, and related antibiotics
   2046..2634    +  rep_origin     ori: high-copy-number ColE1/pMB1/pBR322/pUC origin of replication
   2970..4115    +  CDS            trfA: TRFA_ECOLX - Experimental evidence at protein level: Swiss-Prot protein existence level 1. Also involved in plasmid copy number control, promoting intermolecular coupling of protein bound iterons at oriV, which inhibits replication initiation. From Escherichia coli.
   4142..4162    +  CDS            TetR (fragment): tetracycline resistance regulatory protein; tetR
   4274..4298    -  misc_feature   RB T-DNA repeat: right border repeat from nopaline C58 T-DNA
   4346..4598    -  terminator     NOS terminator: nopaline synthase terminator and poly(A) signal
   4614..6263    -  CDS            LUCI_PHOPY: Experimental evidence at protein level: Swiss-Prot protein existence level 1. Produces green light with a wavelength of 562 nm. From Photinus pyralis (Common eastern firefly) (Lampyris pyralis).
   6266..8252    -  promoter       Ubi promoter: maize polyubiquitin gene promoter
