[The description below was written by a language model from this plasmid's Addgene catalogue record and pLannotate feature annotations shown in this document.]
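Description:
pSW027 is a plant expression plasmid built on the pICH47802 backbone, a Golden Gate/MoClo-style binary vector, and carries a single transcription unit that expresses firefly luciferase (fLUC) from a ubiquitin promoter. The sequenced construct is about 8.3 kb. It is propagated in E. coli under ampicillin selection (β-lactamase with its own bla promoter) and replicates at high copy from a ColE1/pUC-type origin. The backbone also carries the broad-host-range incP oriV together with trfA, the replication initiator protein that acts at oriV. This pair allows the plasmid to be maintained in Agrobacterium as well. A very short annotated TetR fragment appears to be a backbone remnant rather than a functional gene.

The payload lies between the nopaline C58-type left and right T-DNA border repeats, which define the segment that Agrobacterium would transfer into plant cells. Within this region the maize polyubiquitin (Ubi) promoter, annotated at roughly 2 kb and listed in the catalogue as the part pICSL12009, drives the Photinus pyralis luciferase coding sequence, followed by the nopaline synthase (NOS) terminator and polyadenylation signal. The luciferase sequence is described as synthetic, with internal BsaI and BpiI sites removed, a domestication step that makes the part compatible with Type IIS assembly. No plant selectable marker is annotated within the T-DNA.

The strong, constitutive maize ubiquitin promoter is widely used in monocots, so the construct is suited to use as a constitutive luminescent reporter, for example in transient expression assays. The record itself states only the UBI:fLUC design and gives no specific application.
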