Addgene plasmid #201315: pSW027
Purpose: UBI:fLUC (Firefly luciferase with Ubiquitin promoter)
Depositing lab: Benjamin Schwessinger. Depositing organization: Australian National University.
Backbone
  Vector backbone: pICH47802
  Vector type: Plant Expression
Growth in bacteria
  Bacterial resistance: Ampicillin, 100 μg/mL
  Growth temperature: 37°C
  Growth strain: DH5alpha
  Copy number: High Copy
Gene/Insert
  Gene/Insert name: fLUC
  Species: Synthetic
  Mutation: removal of BsaI and BpiI sites
  Promoter: pICSL12009
  Cloning method: Restriction Enzyme; 5′ cloning site unknown (unknown if destroyed)
Terms and licenses: Academic/Nonprofit Terms; Industry Terms: Not Available to Industry
How to cite: pSW027 was a gift from Benjamin Schwessinger (Addgene plasmid # 201315 ; http://n2t.net/addgene:201315 ; RRID:Addgene_201315)
